Addgene plasmid #85447: DHFR-SpCas9-DHFR
Purpose: Expresses SpCas9 fused to DHFR domain on both N- and C-termini in mammalian cells
Depositing lab: Amit Choudhary. Depositing organization: Broad Institute. Publication: Multidimensional chemical control of CRISPR-Cas9. Maji B, Moore CL, Zetsche B, Volz SE, Zhang F, Shoulders MD, Choudhary A. Nat Chem Biol. 2017 Jan;13(1):9-11. doi: 10.1038/nchembio.2224. Epub 2016 Oct 31. PubMed 27820801.
Backbone
  Vector backbone: px330
  Backbone manufacturer: Feng Zhang
  Total vector size (bp): 4234
  Vector type: Mammalian Expression, AAV
Growth in bacteria
  Bacterial resistance: Ampicillin, 100 μg/mL
  Growth temperature: 37°C
  Growth strain: NEB Stable
  Copy number: High Copy
Gene/Insert
  Gene/Insert name: DHFR-SpCas9-DHFR (alt name: DSpD)
  Species: S. pyogenes
  Insert size (bp): 5244
  Promoter: Cbh
  Tag / fusion protein: Destabilized domain (N-terminus version) of E.coli dihydrofolate reductase (N terminal on insert); Destabilized domain (C-terminus version) of E.coli dihydrofolate reductase (C terminal on insert)
  Cloning method: Gibson Cloning
  Sequencing primers: 5′ agcgaagcgcgcggcgggcg; 3′ TAGAAGGCACAGTCGAGG
Resource information
  A portion of this plasmid was derived from a plasmid made by: Genewiz
Terms and licenses: Academic/Nonprofit Terms; Industry Terms: Not Available to Industry
How to cite: DHFR-SpCas9-DHFR was a gift from Amit Choudhary (Addgene plasmid # 85447 ; http://n2t.net/addgene:85447 ; RRID:Addgene_85447)
