[The description below was written by a language model from this plasmid's Addgene catalogue record and pLannotate feature annotations shown in this document.]
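Description:
DHFR-SpCas9-DHFR (also called DSpD) is a mammalian expression plasmid built on the px330 backbone that encodes Streptococcus pyogenes Cas9 flanked on both ends by destabilized domains derived from E. coli dihydrofolate reductase. It is propagated in bacteria as a high-copy plasmid through a ColE1/pUC-type origin and selected with ampicillin via the β-lactamase gene; an M13/f1 phage origin is also present. The catalogue lists the vector type as mammalian expression and AAV, but the feature table shows only a single AAV2 inverted terminal repeat, located downstream of the polyadenylation signal, so the record does not support a complete ITR-flanked packaging cassette. The catalogue's 4,234 bp vector size and 5,244 bp insert together match the 9,478 nt full sequence.

The fusion protein is driven by the Cbh promoter, annotated here as a CMV enhancer, chicken β-actin promoter and hybrid intron. The open reading frame runs from the N-terminal ecDHFR domain through full-length Cas9 (annotated as adjoining N- and C-terminal portions), a nucleoplasmin bipartite nuclear localization signal and the C-terminal ecDHFR domain, ending at a bovine growth hormone poly(A) signal. Upstream, a human U6 promoter precedes the S. pyogenes guide RNA scaffold, as in px330; the record does not state any specific guide sequence.

Destabilized DHFR domains generally cause the fused protein to be degraded unless a stabilizing small-molecule ligand such as trimethoprim is supplied. In keeping with the associated work on chemical control of CRISPR-Cas9, the construct is suited to tuning Cas9 abundance, and therefore genome-editing activity, by dose and timing of a ligand in mammalian cells.
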