Features (pLannotate 1.2.2; 20 found; start..end, strand, type, name):
      1..241     +  promoter       U6 promoter: RNA polymerase III promoter for human U6 snRNA
    268..343     +  misc_RNA       gRNA scaffold: guide RNA scaffold for the Streptococcus pyogenes CRISPR/Cas9 system
    350..393     +  misc_RNA       gRNA scaffold (fragment): guide RNA scaffold for the Streptococcus pyogenes CRISPR/Cas9 system
    440..725     +  enhancer       CMV enhancer: human cytomegalovirus immediate early enhancer; contains an 18-bp deletion relative to the standard CMV enhancer
    727..1004    +  promoter       chicken β-actin promoter: No description available
   1005..1233    +  intron         hybrid intron: hybrid between chicken β-actin (CBA) and minute virus of mice (MMV) introns (Gray et al., 2011)
   1377..1849    +  CDS            ecDHFR (fragment): E. coli dihydrofolate reductase; folA
   1869..3470    +  CDS            Cas9(N): N-terminal portion of Streptococcus pyogenes Cas9 (Zetsche et al., 2015)
   3471..5969    +  CDS            Cas9(C): C-terminal portion of Streptococcus pyogenes Cas9 (Zetsche et al., 2015)
   5970..6017    +  CDS            nucleoplasmin NLS: bipartite nuclear localization signal from nucleoplasmin
   6017..6490    +  CDS            ecDHFR: E. coli dihydrofolate reductase; folA
   6525..6636    +  polyA_signal   bGH poly(A) signal: bovine growth hormone polyadenylation signal
   6741..6881    +  repeat_region  AAV2 ITR: inverted terminal repeat of adeno-associated virus serotype 2 inverted
   6886..6937    -  misc_feature   bom (fragment): basis of mobility region from pBR322
   6956..7336    +  rep_origin     M13 ori (sequence partly withheld): M13 bacteriophage origin of replication; arrow indicates direction of (+) strand synthesis
   7412..7461    -  misc_feature   bom (fragment): basis of mobility region from pBR322
   7563..7598    -  CDS            rop (fragment): Rop protein, which maintains plasmids at low copy number; rop
   7693..7797    +  promoter       AmpR promoter: bla
   7798..8658    +  CDS            AmpR: β-lactamase; bla; confers resistance to ampicillin, carbenicillin, and related antibiotics
   8829..9417    +  rep_origin     ori: high-copy-number ColE1/pMB1/pBR322/pUC origin of replication
>Addgene plasmid #85447 | DHFR-SpCas9-DHFR | depositor full sequence | sequence record 167644 | DHFR-SpCas9-DHFR sequence 9478 bps
GAGGGCCTATTTCCCATGATTCCTTCATATTTGCATATACGATACAAGGCTGTTAGAGAGATAATTGGAA
TTAATTTGACTGTAAACACAAAGATATTAGTACAAAATACGTGACGTAGAAAGTAATAATTTCTTGGGTA
GTTTGCAGTTTTAAAATTATGTTTTAAAATGGACTATCATATGCTTACCGTAACTTGAAAGTATTTCGAT
TTCTTGGCTTTATATATCTTGTGGAAAGGACGAAACACCGGGTCTTCGAGAAGACCTGTTTTAGAGCTAG
AAATAGCAAGTTAAAATAAGGCTAGTCCGTTATCAACTTGAAAAAGTGGCACCGAGTCGGTGCTTTTTTG
TTTTAGAGCTAGAAATAGCAAGTTAAAATAAGGCTAGTCCGTTTTTAGCGCGTGCGCCAATTCTGCAGAC
AAATGGCTCTAGAGGTACCCGTTACATAACTTACGGTAAATGGCCCGCCTGGCTGACCGCCCAACGACCC
CCGCCCATTGACGTCAATAGTAACGCCAATAGGGACTTTCCATTGACGTCAATGGGTGGAGTATTTACGG
TAAACTGCCCACTTGGCAGTACATCAAGTGTATCATATGCCAAGTACGCCCCCTATTGACGTCAATGACG
GTAAATGGCCCGCCTGGCATTGTGCCCAGTACATGACCTTATGGGACTTTCCTACTTGGCAGTACATCTA
CGTATTAGTCATCGCTATTACCATGGTCGAGGTGAGCCCCACGTTCTGCTTCACTCTCCCCATCTCCCCC
CCCTCCCCACCCCCAATTTTGTATTTATTTATTTTTTAATTATTTTGTGCAGCGATGGGGGCGGGGGGGG
GGGGGGGGCGCGCGCCAGGCGGGGCGGGGCGGGGCGAGGGGCGGGGCGGGGCGAGGCGGAGAGGTGCGGC
GGCAGCCAATCAGAGCGGCGCGCTCCGAAAGTTTCCTTTTATGGCGAGGCGGCGGCGGCGGCGGCCCTAT
AAAAAGCGAAGCGCGCGGCGGGCGGGAGTCGCTGCGACGCTGCCTTCGCCCCGTGCCCCGCTCCGCCGCC
GCCTCGCGCCGCCCGCCCCGGCTCTGACTGACCGCGTTACTCCCACAGGTGAGCGGGCGGGACGGCCCTT
CTCCTCCGGGCTGTAATTAGCTGAGCAAGAGGTAAGGGTTTAAGGGATGGTTGGTTGGTGGGGTATTAAT
GTTTAATTACCTGGAGCACCTGCCTGAAATCACTTTTTTTCAGGTTGGACCGGTGCCACCATGGACTATA
AGGACCACGACGGAGACTACAAGGATCATGATATTGATTACAAAGACGATGACGATAAGATGGCCCCAAA
GAAGAAGCGGAAGGTCGGTATCCACGGAGTCCCAGCAGCCGGATCCATCAGTCTGATTGCGGCGTTAGCG
GTAGATTACGTTATCGGCATGGAAAACGCCATGCCGTGGAACCTGCCTGCCGATCTCGCCTGGTTTAAAC
GCAACACCTTAAATAAACCCGTGATTATGGGCCGCCATACCTGGGAATCAATCGGTCGTCCGTTGCCAGG
ACGCAAAAATATTATCCTCAGCAGTCAACCGAGTACGGACGATCGCGTAACGTGGGTGAAGTCGGTGGAT
GAAGCCATCGCGGCGTGTGGTGACGTACCAGAAATCATGGTGATTGGCGGCGGTCGCGTTATTGAACAGT
TCTTGCCAAAAGCGCAAAAACTGTATCTGACGCATATCGACGCAGAAGTGGAAGGCGACACCCATTTCCC
GGATTACGAGCCGGATGACTGGGAATCGGTATTCAGCGAATTCCACGATGCTGATGCGCAGAACTCTCAC
AGCTATTGCTTTGAGATTCTGGAGCGGCGAGGAAGCGGAAGCGGATCCGACAAGAAGTACAGCATCGGCC
TGGACATCGGCACCAACTCTGTGGGCTGGGCCGTGATCACCGACGAGTACAAGGTGCCCAGCAAGAAATT
CAAGGTGCTGGGCAACACCGACCGGCACAGCATCAAGAAGAACCTGATCGGAGCCCTGCTGTTCGACAGC
GGCGAAACAGCCGAGGCCACCCGGCTGAAGAGAACCGCCAGAAGAAGATACACCAGACGGAAGAACCGGA
TCTGCTATCTGCAAGAGATCTTCAGCAACGAGATGGCCAAGGTGGACGACAGCTTCTTCCACAGACTGGA
AGAGTCCTTCCTGGTGGAAGAGGATAAGAAGCACGAGCGGCACCCCATCTTCGGCAACATCGTGGACGAG
GTGGCCTACCACGAGAAGTACCCCACCATCTACCACCTGAGAAAGAAACTGGTGGACAGCACCGACAAGG
CCGACCTGCGGCTGATCTATCTGGCCCTGGCCCACATGATCAAGTTCCGGGGCCACTTCCTGATCGAGGG
CGACCTGAACCCCGACAACAGCGACGTGGACAAGCTGTTCATCCAGCTGGTGCAGACCTACAACCAGCTG
TTCGAGGAAAACCCCATCAACGCCAGCGGCGTGGACGCCAAGGCCATCCTGTCTGCCAGACTGAGCAAGA
GCAGACGGCTGGAAAATCTGATCGCCCAGCTGCCCGGCGAGAAGAAGAATGGCCTGTTCGGAAACCTGAT
TGCCCTGAGCCTGGGCCTGACCCCCAACTTCAAGAGCAACTTCGACCTGGCCGAGGATGCCAAACTGCAG
CTGAGCAAGGACACCTACGACGACGACCTGGACAACCTGCTGGCCCAGATCGGCGACCAGTACGCCGACC
TGTTTCTGGCCGCCAAGAACCTGTCCGACGCCATCCTGCTGAGCGACATCCTGAGAGTGAACACCGAGAT
CACCAAGGCCCCCCTGAGCGCCTCTATGATCAAGAGATACGACGAGCACCACCAGGACCTGACCCTGCTG
AAAGCTCTCGTGCGGCAGCAGCTGCCTGAGAAGTACAAAGAGATTTTCTTCGACCAGAGCAAGAACGGCT
ACGCCGGCTACATTGACGGCGGAGCCAGCCAGGAAGAGTTCTACAAGTTCATCAAGCCCATCCTGGAAAA
GATGGACGGCACCGAGGAACTGCTCGTGAAGCTGAACAGAGAGGACCTGCTGCGGAAGCAGCGGACCTTC
GACAACGGCAGCATCCCCCACCAGATCCACCTGGGAGAGCTGCACGCCATTCTGCGGCGGCAGGAAGATT
TTTACCCATTCCTGAAGGACAACCGGGAAAAGATCGAGAAGATCCTGACCTTCCGCATCCCCTACTACGT
GGGCCCTCTGGCCAGGGGAAACAGCAGATTCGCCTGGATGACCAGAAAGAGCGAGGAAACCATCACCCCC
TGGAACTTCGAGGAAGTGGTGGACAAGGGCGCTTCCGCCCAGAGCTTCATCGAGCGGATGACCAACTTCG
ATAAGAACCTGCCCAACGAGAAGGTGCTGCCCAAGCACAGCCTGCTGTACGAGTACTTCACCGTGTATAA
CGAGCTGACCAAAGTGAAATACGTGACCGAGGGAATGAGAAAGCCCGCCTTCCTGAGCGGCGAGCAGAAA
AAGGCCATCGTGGACCTGCTGTTCAAGACCAACCGGAAAGTGACCGTGAAGCAGCTGAAAGAGGACTACT
TCAAGAAAATCGAGTGCTTCGACTCCGTGGAAATCTCCGGCGTGGAAGATCGGTTCAACGCCTCCCTGGG
CACATACCACGATCTGCTGAAAATTATCAAGGACAAGGACTTCCTGGACAATGAGGAAAACGAGGACATT
CTGGAAGATATCGTGCTGACCCTGACACTGTTTGAGGACAGAGAGATGATCGAGGAACGGCTGAAAACCT
ATGCCCACCTGTTCGACGACAAAGTGATGAAGCAGCTGAAGCGGCGGAGATACACCGGCTGGGGCAGGCT
GAGCCGGAAGCTGATCAACGGCATCCGGGACAAGCAGTCCGGCAAGACAATCCTGGATTTCCTGAAGTCC
GACGGCTTCGCCAACAGAAACTTCATGCAGCTGATCCACGACGACAGCCTGACCTTTAAAGAGGACATCC
AGAAAGCCCAGGTGTCCGGCCAGGGCGATAGCCTGCACGAGCACATTGCCAATCTGGCCGGCAGCCCCGC
CATTAAGAAGGGCATCCTGCAGACAGTGAAGGTGGTGGACGAGCTCGTGAAAGTGATGGGCCGGCACAAG
CCCGAGAACATCGTGATCGAAATGGCCAGAGAGAACCAGACCACCCAGAAGGGACAGAAGAACAGCCGCG
AGAGAATGAAGCGGATCGAAGAGGGCATCAAAGAGCTGGGCAGCCAGATCCTGAAAGAACACCCCGTGGA
AAACACCCAGCTGCAGAACGAGAAGCTGTACCTGTACTACCTGCAGAATGGGCGGGATATGTACGTGGAC
CAGGAACTGGACATCAACCGGCTGTCCGACTACGATGTGGACCATATCGTGCCTCAGAGCTTTCTGAAGG
ACGACTCCATCGACAACAAGGTGCTGACCAGAAGCGACAAGAACCGGGGCAAGAGCGACAACGTGCCCTC
CGAAGAGGTCGTGAAGAAGATGAAGAACTACTGGCGGCAGCTGCTGAACGCCAAGCTGATTACCCAGAGA
AAGTTCGACAATCTGACCAAGGCCGAGAGAGGCGGCCTGAGCGAACTGGATAAGGCCGGCTTCATCAAGA
GACAGCTGGTGGAAACCCGGCAGATCACAAAGCACGTGGCACAGATCCTGGACTCCCGGATGAACACTAA
GTACGACGAGAATGACAAGCTGATCCGGGAAGTGAAAGTGATCACCCTGAAGTCCAAGCTGGTGTCCGAT
TTCCGGAAGGATTTCCAGTTTTACAAAGTGCGCGAGATCAACAACTACCACCACGCCCACGACGCCTACC
TGAACGCCGTCGTGGGAACCGCCCTGATCAAAAAGTACCCTAAGCTGGAAAGCGAGTTCGTGTACGGCGA
CTACAAGGTGTACGACGTGCGGAAGATGATCGCCAAGAGCGAGCAGGAAATCGGCAAGGCTACCGCCAAG
TACTTCTTCTACAGCAACATCATGAACTTTTTCAAGACCGAGATTACCCTGGCCAACGGCGAGATCCGGA
AGCGGCCTCTGATCGAGACAAACGGCGAAACCGGGGAGATCGTGTGGGATAAGGGCCGGGATTTTGCCAC
CGTGCGGAAAGTGCTGAGCATGCCCCAAGTGAATATCGTGAAAAAGACCGAGGTGCAGACAGGCGGCTTC
AGCAAAGAGTCTATCCTGCCCAAGAGGAACAGCGATAAGCTGATCGCCAGAAAGAAGGACTGGGACCCTA
AGAAGTACGGCGGCTTCGACAGCCCCACCGTGGCCTATTCTGTGCTGGTGGTGGCCAAAGTGGAAAAGGG
CAAGTCCAAGAAACTGAAGAGTGTGAAAGAGCTGCTGGGGATCACCATCATGGAAAGAAGCAGCTTCGAG
AAGAATCCCATCGACTTTCTGGAAGCCAAGGGCTACAAAGAAGTGAAAAAGGACCTGATCATCAAGCTGC
CTAAGTACTCCCTGTTCGAGCTGGAAAACGGCCGGAAGAGAATGCTGGCCTCTGCCGGCGAACTGCAGAA
GGGAAACGAACTGGCCCTGCCCTCCAAATATGTGAACTTCCTGTACCTGGCCAGCCACTATGAGAAGCTG
AAGGGCTCCCCCGAGGATAATGAGCAGAAACAGCTGTTTGTGGAACAGCACAAGCACTACCTGGACGAGA
TCATCGAGCAGATCAGCGAGTTCTCCAAGAGAGTGATCCTGGCCGACGCTAATCTGGACAAAGTGCTGTC
CGCCTACAACAAGCACCGGGATAAGCCCATCAGAGAGCAGGCCGAGAATATCATCCACCTGTTTACCCTG
ACCAATCTGGGAGCCCCTGCCGCCTTCAAGTACTTTGACACCACCATCGACCGGAAGAGGTACACCAGCA
CCAAAGAGGTGCTGGACGCCACCCTGATCCACCAGAGCATCACCGGCCTGTACGAGACACGGATCGACCT
GTCTCAGCTGGGAGGCGACAAAAGGCCGGCGGCCACGAAAAAGGCCGGCCAGGCAAAAAAGAAAAAGATC
AGTCTGATTGCGGCGTTAGCGGTAGATCACGTTATCGGCATGGAAACCGTCATGCCGTGGAACCTGCCTG
CCGATCTCGCCTGGTTTAAACGCAACACCTTAAATAAACCCGTGATTATGGGCCGCCATACCTGGGAATC
AATCGGTCGTCCGTTGCCAGGACGCAAAAATATTATCCTCAGCAGTCAACCGAGTACGGACGATCGCGTA
ACGTGGGTGAAGTCGGTGGATGAAGCCATCGCGGCGTGTGGTGACGTACCAGAAATCATGGTTATTGGCG
GCGGTCGCGTTTATGAACAGTTCTTGCCAAAAGCGCAAAAACTGTATCTGACGCATATCGACGCAGAAGT
GGAAGGCGACACCCATTTCCCGGATTACGAGCCGGATGACTGGGAATCGGTATTCAGCGAATTCCACGAT
GCTGATGCGCAGAACTCTCACAGCTATTGCTTTGAGATTCTGGAGCGGCGATAAGAATTCCTAGAGCTCG
CTGATCAGCCTCGACTGTGCCTTCTAGTTGCCAGCCATCTGTTGTTTGCCCCTCCCCCGTGCCTTCCTTG
ACCCTGGAAGGTGCCACTCCCACTGTCCTTTCCTAATAAAATGAGGAAATTGCATCGCATTGTCTGAGTA
GGTGTCATTCTATTCTGGGGGGTGGGGTGGGGCAGGACAGCAAGGGGGAGGATTGGGAAGAGAATAGCAG
GCATGCTGGGGAGCGGCCGCAGGAACCCCTAGTGATGGAGTTGGCCACTCCCTCTCTGCGCGCTCGCTCG
CTCACTGAGGCCGGGCGACCAAAGGTCGCCCGACGCCCGGGCTTTGCCCGGGCGGCCTCAGTGAGCGAGC
GAGCGCGCAGCTGCCTGCAGGGGCGCCTGATGCGGTATTTTCTCCTTACGCATCTGTGCGGTATTTCACA
CCGCATA
[142 nt withheld, positions 6938-7079]
C
[141 nt withheld, positions 7081-7221]
CCTTTGACGTTGGAGTCCACGTTCTTT
[37 nt withheld, positions 7249-7285]
ACCCTATCTCGGGCTATTCTTTTGATTTATAAGGGATTTTGCCGATTTCGGCCTATTGGTTAAAAAATGA
GCTGATTTAACAAAAATTTAACGCGAATTTTAACAAAATATTAACGTTTACAATTTTATGGTGCACTCTC
AGTACAATCTGCTCTGATGCCGCATAGTTAAGCCAGCCCCGACACCCGCCAACACCCGCTGACGCGCCCT
GACGGGCTTGTCTGCTCCCGGCATCCGCTTACAGACAAGCTGTGACCGTCTCCGGGAGCTGCATGTGTCA
GAGGTTTTCACCGTCATCACCGAAACGCGCGAGACGAAAGGGCCTCGTGATACGCCTATTTTTATAGGTT
AATGTCATGATAATAATGGTTTCTTAGACGTCAGGTGGCACTTTTCGGGGAAATGTGCGCGGAACCCCTA
TTTGTTTATTTTTCTAAATACATTCAAATATGTATCCGCTCATGAGACAATAACCCTGATAAATGCTTCA
ATAATATTGAAAAAGGAAGAGTATGAGTATTCAACATTTCCGTGTCGCCCTTATTCCCTTTTTTGCGGCA
TTTTGCCTTCCTGTTTTTGCTCACCCAGAAACGCTGGTGAAAGTAAAAGATGCTGAAGATCAGTTGGGTG
CACGAGTGGGTTACATCGAACTGGATCTCAACAGCGGTAAGATCCTTGAGAGTTTTCGCCCCGAAGAACG
TTTTCCAATGATGAGCACTTTTAAAGTTCTGCTATGTGGCGCGGTATTATCCCGTATTGACGCCGGGCAA
GAGCAACTCGGTCGCCGCATACACTATTCTCAGAATGACTTGGTTGAGTACTCACCAGTCACAGAAAAGC
ATCTTACGGATGGCATGACAGTAAGAGAATTATGCAGTGCTGCCATAACCATGAGTGATAACACTGCGGC
CAACTTACTTCTGACAACGATCGGAGGACCGAAGGAGCTAACCGCTTTTTTGCACAACATGGGGGATCAT
GTAACTCGCCTTGATCGTTGGGAACCGGAGCTGAATGAAGCCATACCAAACGACGAGCGTGACACCACGA
TGCCTGTAGCAATGGCAACAACGTTGCGCAAACTATTAACTGGCGAACTACTTACTCTAGCTTCCCGGCA
ACAATTAATAGACTGGATGGAGGCGGATAAAGTTGCAGGACCACTTCTGCGCTCGGCCCTTCCGGCTGGC
TGGTTTATTGCTGATAAATCTGGAGCCGGTGAGCGTGGAAGCCGCGGTATCATTGCAGCACTGGGGCCAG
ATGGTAAGCCCTCCCGTATCGTAGTTATCTACACGACGGGGAGTCAGGCAACTATGGATGAACGAAATAG
ACAGATCGCTGAGATAGGTGCCTCACTGATTAAGCATTGGTAACTGTCAGACCAAGTTTACTCATATATA
CTTTAGATTGATTTAAAACTTCATTTTTAATTTAAAAGGATCTAGGTGAAGATCCTTTTTGATAATCTCA
TGACCAAAATCCCTTAACGTGAGTTTTCGTTCCACTGAGCGTCAGACCCCGTAGAAAAGATCAAAGGATC
TTCTTGAGATCCTTTTTTTCTGCGCGTAATCTGCTGCTTGCAAACAAAAAAACCACCGCTACCAGCGGTG
GTTTGTTTGCCGGATCAAGAGCTACCAACTCTTTTTCCGAAGGTAACTGGCTTCAGCAGAGCGCAGATAC
CAAATACTGTCCTTCTAGTGTAGCCGTAGTTAGGCCACCACTTCAAGAACTCTGTAGCACCGCCTACATA
CCTCGCTCTGCTAATCCTGTTACCAGTGGCTGCTGCCAGTGGCGATAAGTCGTGTCTTACCGGGTTGGAC
TCAAGACGATAGTTACCGGATAAGGCGCAGCGGTCGGGCTGAACGGGGGGTTCGTGCACACAGCCCAGCT
TGGAGCGAACGACCTACACCGAACTGAGATACCTACAGCGTGAGCTATGAGAAAGCGCCACGCTTCCCGA
AGGGAGAAAGGCGGACAGGTATCCGGTAAGCGGCAGGGTCGGAACAGGAGAGCGCACGAGGGAGCTTCCA
GGGGGAAACGCCTGGTATCTTTATAGTCCTGTCGGGTTTCGCCACCTCTGACTTGAGCGTCGATTTTTGT
GATGCTCGTCAGGGGGGCGGAGCCTATGGAAAAACGCCAGCAACGCGGCCTTTTTACGGTTCCTGGCCTT
TTGCTGGCCTTTTGCTCACATGT
