>Addgene plasmid #85447 | DHFR-SpCas9-DHFR | addgene partial sequence | sequence record 171568 | Addgene Partial NGS Result
GCCTTCGCCCCGTGCCCCGCTCCGCCGCCGCCTCGCGCCGCCCGCCCCGGCTCTGACTGACCGCGTTACT
CCCACAGGTGAGCGGGCGGGACGGCCCTTCTCCTCCGGGCTGTAATTAGCTGAGCAAGAGGTAAGGGTTT
AAGGGATGGTTGGTTGGTGGGGTATTAATGTTTAATTACCTGGAGCACCTGCCTGAAATCACTTTTTTTC
AGGTTGGACCGGTGCCACCATGGACTATAAGGACCACGACGGAGACTACAAGGATCATGATATTGATTAC
AAAGACGATGACGATAAGATGGCCCCAAAGAAGAAGCGGAAGGTCGGTATCCACGGAGTCCCAGCAGCCG
GATCCATCAGTCTGATTGCGGCGTTAGCGGTAGATTACGTTATCGGCATGGAAAACGCCATGCCGTGGAA
CCTGCCTGCCGATCTCGCCTGGTTTAAACGCAACACCTTAAATAAACCCGTGATTATGGGCCGCCATACC
TGGGAATCAATCGGTCGTCCGTTGCCAGGACGCAAAAATATTATCCTCAGCAGTCAACCGAGTACGGACG
ATCGCGTAACGTGGGTGAAGTCGGTGGATGAAGCCATCGCGGCGTGTGGTGACGTACCAGAAATCATGGT
GATTGGCGGCGGTCGCGTTATTGAACAGTTCTTGCCAAAAGCGCAAAAACTGTATCTGACGCATATCGAC
GCAGAAGTGGAAGGCGACACCCATTTCCCGGATTACGAGCCGGATGACTGGGAATCGGTATTCAGCGAAT
TCCACGATGCTGATGCGCAGAACTCTCACAGCTATTGCTTTGAGATTCTGGAGCGGCGAGGAAGCGGAAG
CGGATCCGACAAGAAGTACAGCATCGGCCTGGACATCGGCACCAACTCTGTGGGCTGGGCCGTGATCACC
GACGAGTACAAGGTGCCCAGCAAGAAATTCAAGGTGCTGGGCAACACCGACCGGCACAGCATCAAGAAGA
ACCTGATCGGAGCCCTGCTGTTCGACAGCGGCGAAACAGCCGAGGCCACCCGGCTGAAGAGAACCGCCAG
AAGAAGATACACCAGACGGAAGAACCGGATCTGCTATCTGCAAGAGATCTTCAGCAACGAGATGGCCAAG
GTGGACGACAGCTTCTTCCACAGACTGGAAGAGTCCTTCCTGGTGGAAGAGGATAAGAAGCACGAGCGGC
ACCCCATCTTCGGCAACATCGTGGACGAGGTGGCCTACCACGAGAAGTACCCCACCATCTACCACCTGAG
AAAGAAACTGGTGGACAGCACCGACAAGGCCGACCTGCGGCTGATCTATCTGGCCCTGGCCCACATGATC
AAGTTCCGGGGCCACTTCCTGATCGAGGGCGACCTGAACCCCGACAACAGCGACGTGGACAAGCTGTTCA
TCCAGCTGGTGCAGACCTACAACCAGCTGTTCGAGGAAAACCCCATCAACGCCAGCGGCGTGGACGCCAA
GGCCATCCTGTCTGCCAGACTGAGCAAGAGCAGACGGCTGGAAAATCTGATCGCCCAGCTGCCCGGCGAG
AAGAAGAATGGCCTGTTCGGAAACCTGATTGCCCTGAGCCTGGGCCTGACCCCCAACTTCAAGAGCAACT
TCGACCTGGCCGAGGATGCCAAACTGCAGCTGAGCAAGGACACCTACGACGACGACCTGGACAACCTGCT
GGCCCAGATCGGCGACCAGTACGCCGACCTGTTTCTGGCCGCCAAGAACCTGTCCGACGCCATCCTGCTG
AGCGACATCCTGAGAGTGAACACCGAGATCACCAAGGCCCCCCTGAGCGCCTCTATGATCAAGAGATACG
ACGAGCACCACCAGGACCTGACCCTGCTGAAAGCTCTCGTGCGGCAGCAGCTGCCTGAGAAGTACAAAGA
GATTTTCTTCGACCAGAGCAAGAACGGCTACGCCGGCTACATTGACGGCGGAGCCAGCCAGGAAGAGTTC
TACAAGTTCATCAAGCCCATCCTGGAAAAGATGGACGGCACCGAGGAACTGCTCGTGAAGCTGAACAGAG
AGGACCTGCTGCGGAAGCAGCGGACCTTCGACAACGGCAGCATCCCCCACCAGATCCACCTGGGAGAGCT
GCACGCCATTCTGCGGCGGCAGGAAGATTTTTACCCATTCCTGAAGGACAACCGGGAAAAGATCGAGAAG
ATCCTGACCTTCCGCATCCCCTACTACGTGGGCCCTCTGGCCAGGGGAAACAGCAGATTCGCCTGGATGA
CCAGAAAGAGCGAGGAAACCATCACCCCCTGGAACTTCGAGGAAGTGGTGGACAAGGGCGCTTCCGCCCA
GAGCTTCATCGAGCGGATGACCAACTTCGATAAGAACCTGCCCAACGAGAAGGTGCTGCCCAAGCACAGC
CTGCTGTACGAGTACTTCACCGTGTATAACGAGCTGACCAAAGTGAAATACGTGACCGAGGGAATGAGAA
AGCCCGCCTTCCTGAGCGGCGAGCAGAAAAAGGCCATCGTGGACCTGCTGTTCAAGACCAACCGGAAAGT
GACCGTGAAGCAGCTGAAAGAGGACTACTTCAAGAAAATCGAGTGCTTCGACTCCGTGGAAATCTCCGGC
GTGGAAGATCGGTTCAACGCCTCCCTGGGCACATACCACGATCTGCTGAAAATTATCAAGGACAAGGACT
TCCTGGACAATGAGGAAAACGAGGACATTCTGGAAGATATCGTGCTGACCCTGACACTGTTTGAGGACAG
AGAGATGATCGAGGAACGGCTGAAAACCTATGCCCACCTGTTCGACGACAAAGTGATGAAGCAGCTGAAG
CGGCGGAGATACACCGGCTGGGGCAGGCTGAGCCGGAAGCTGATCAACGGCATCCGGGACAAGCAGTCCG
GCAAGACAATCCTGGATTTCCTGAAGTCCGACGGCTTCGCCAACAGAAACTTCATGCAGCTGATCCACGA
CGACAGCCTGACCTTTAAAGAGGACATCCAGAAAGCCCAGGTGTCCGGCCAGGGCGATAGCCTGCACGAG
CACATTGCCAATCTGGCCGGCAGCCCCGCCATTAAGAAGGGCATCCTGCAGACAGTGAAGGTGGTGGACG
AGCTCGTGAAAGTGATGGGCCGGCACAAGCCCGAGAACATCGTGATCGAAATGGCCAGAGAGAACCAGAC
CACCCAGAAGGGACAGAAGAACAGCCGCGAGAGAATGAAGCGGATCGAAGAGGGCATCAAAGAGCTGGGC
AGCCAGATCCTGAAAGAACACCCCGTGGAAAACACCCAGCTGCAGAACGAGAAGCTGTACCTGTACTACC
TGCAGAATGGGCGGGATATGTACGTGGACCAGGAACTGGACATCAACCGGCTGTCCGACTACGATGTGGA
CCATATCGTGCCTCAGAGCTTTCTGAAGGACGACTCCATCGACAACAAGGTGCTGACCAGAAGCGACAAG
AACCGGGGCAAGAGCGACAACGTGCCCTCCGAAGAGGTCGTGAAGAAGATGAAGAACTACTGGCGGCAGC
TGCTGAACGCCAAGCTGATTACCCAGAGAAAGTTCGACAATCTGACCAAGGCCGAGAGAGGCGGCCTGAG
CGAACTGGATAAGGCCGGCTTCATCAAGAGACAGCTGGTGGAAACCCGGCAGATCACAAAGCACGTGGCA
CAGATCCTGGACTCCCGGATGAACACTAAGTACGACGAGAATGACAAGCTGATCCGGGAAGTGAAAGTGA
TCACCCTGAAGTCCAAGCTGGTGTCCGATTTCCGGAAGGATTTCCAGTTTTACAAAGTGCGCGAGATCAA
CAACTACCACCACGCCCACGACGCCTACCTGAACGCCGTCGTGGGAACCGCCCTGATCAAAAAGTACCCT
AAGCTGGAAAGCGAGTTCGTGTACGGCGACTACAAGGTGTACGACGTGCGGAAGATGATCGCCAAGAGCG
AGCAGGAAATCGGCAAGGCTACCGCCAAGTACTTCTTCTACAGCAACATCATGAACTTTTTCAAGACCGA
GATTACCCTGGCCAACGGCGAGATCCGGAAGCGGCCTCTGATCGAGACAAACGGCGAAACCGGGGAGATC
GTGTGGGATAAGGGCCGGGATTTTGCCACCGTGCGGAAAGTGCTGAGCATGCCCCAAGTGAATATCGTGA
AAAAGACCGAGGTGCAGACAGGCGGCTTCAGCAAAGAGTCTATCCTGCCCAAGAGGAACAGCGATAAGCT
GATCGCCAGAAAGAAGGACTGGGACCCTAAGAAGTACGGCGGCTTCGACAGCCCCACCGTGGCCTATTCT
GTGCTGGTGGTGGCCAAAGTGGAAAAGGGCAAGTCCAAGAAACTGAAGAGTGTGAAAGAGCTGCTGGGGA
TCACCATCATGGAAAGAAGCAGCTTCGAGAAGAATCCCATCGACTTTCTGGAAGCCAAGGGCTACAAAGA
AGTGAAAAAGGACCTGATCATCAAGCTGCCTAAGTACTCCCTGTTCGAGCTGGAAAACGGCCGGAAGAGA
ATGCTGGCCTCTGCCGGCGAACTGCAGAAGGGAAACGAACTGGCCCTGCCCTCCAAATATGTGAACTTCC
TGTACCTGGCCAGCCACTATGAGAAGCTGAAGGGCTCCCCCGAGGATAATGAGCAGAAACAGCTGTTTGT
GGAACAGCACAAGCACTACCTGGACGAGATCATCGAGCAGATCAGCGAGTTCTCCAAGAGAGTGATCCTG
GCCGACGCTAATCTGGACAAAGTGCTGTCCGCCTACAACAAGCACCGGGATAAGCCCATCAGAGAGCAGG
CCGAGAATATCATCCACCTGTTTACCCTGACCAATCTGGGAGCCCCTGCCGCCTTCAAGTACTTTGACAC
CACCATCGACCGGAAGAGGTACACCAGCACCAAAGAGGTGCTGGACGCCACCCTGATCCACCAGAGCATC
ACCGGCCTGTACGAGACACGGATCGACCTGTCTCAGCTGGGAGGCGACAAAAGGCCGGCGGCCACGAAAA
AGGCCGGCCAGGCAAAAAAGAAAAAGATCAGTCTGATTGCGGCGTTAGCGGTAGATCACGTTATCGGCAT
GGAAACCGTCATGCCGTGGAACCTGCCTGCCGATCTCGCCTGGTTTAAACGCAACACCTTAAATAAACCC
GTGATTATGGGCCGCCATACCTGGGAATCAATCGGTCGTCCGTTGCCAGGACGCAAAAATATTATCCTCA
GCAGTCAACCGAGTACGGACGATCGCGTAACGTGGGTGAAGTCGGTGGATGAAGCCATCGCGGCGTGTGG
TGACGTACCAGAAATCATGGTTATTGGCGGCGGTCGCGTTTATGAACAGTTCTTGCCAAAAGCGCAAAAA
CTGTATCTGACGCATATCGACGCAGAAGTGGAAGGCGACACCCATTTCCCGGATTACGAGCCGGATGACT
GGGAATCGGTATTCAGCGAATTCCACGATGCTGATGCGCAGAACTCTCACAGCTATTGCTTTGAGATTCT
GGAGCGGCGATAAGAATTCCTAGAGCTCGCTGATCAGCCTCGACTGTGCCTTCTAGTTGCCAGCCATCTG
TTGTTTGCCCCTCCCCCGTGCCTTCCTTGACCCTGGAAGGTGCCACTCCCACTGTCCTTTCCTAATAAAA
TGAGGAAATTGCATCGCATTGTCTGAGTAGGTGTCATTCTATTCTGGGGGGTGGGGTGGGGCAGGACAGC
AAGGGGGAGGATTGGGAAGAGAATAGCAGGCATGCTGGGGAGCGGCCGCAGGAACCCCTAGTGATGGAGT
TGGCCACTCCCTCTCTGCGCGCTCGCTCGCTCACTGAGGCCGGGCGACCAAAGGTCGCCCGACGCCCGGG
CTTTGCCCGGGCGGCCTCAGTGAGCGAGCGAGCGCGCAGCTGCCTGCAGGGGCGCCTGATGCGGTATTTT
CTCCTTACGCATCTGTGCGGTATTTCACACCGCATA
[95 nt withheld, positions 5917-6011]
T
[46 nt withheld, positions 6013-6058]
C
[141 nt withheld, positions 6060-6200]
CCTTTGACGTTGGAGTCCACGTTCTTT
[37 nt withheld, positions 6228-6264]
ACTCTATCTCGGGCTATTCTTTTGATTTATAAGGGATTTTGCCGATTTCGGTCTATTGGTTAAAAAATGA
GCTGATTTAACAAAAATTTAACGCGAATTTTAACAAAATATTAACGTTTACAATTTTATGGTGCACTCTC
AGTACAATCTGCTCTGATGCCGCATAGTTAAGCCAGCCCCGACACCCGCCAACACCCGCTGACGCGCCCT
GACGGGCTTGTCTGCTCCCGGCATCCGCTTACAGACAAGCTGTGACCGTCTCCGGGAGCTGCATGTGTCA
GAGGTTTTCACCGTCATCACCGAAACGCGCGAGACGAAAGGGCCTCGTGATACGCCTATTTTTATAGGTT
AATGTCATGATAATAATGGTTTCTTAGACGTCAGGTGGCACTTTTCGGGGAAATGTGCGCGGAACCCCTA
TTTGTTTATTTTTCTAAATACATTCAAATATGTATCCGCTCATGAGACAATAACCCTGATAAATGCTTCA
ATAATATTGAAAAAGGAAGAGTATGAGTATTCAACATTTCCGTGTCGCCCTTATTCCCTTTTTTGCGGCA
TTTTGCCTTCCTGTTTTTGCTCACCCAGAAACGCTGGTGAAAGTAAAAGATGCTGAAGATCAGTTGGGTG
CACGAGTGGGTTACATCGAACTGGATCTCAACAGCGGTAAGATCCTTGAGAGTTTTCGCCCCGAAGAACG
TTTTCCAATGATGAGCACTTTTAAAGTTCTGCTATGTGGCGCGGTATTATCCCGTATTGACGCCGGGCAA
GAGCAACTCGGTCGCCGCATACACTATTCTCAGAATGACTTGGTTGAGTACTCACCAGTCACAGAAAAGC
ATCTTACGGATGGCATGACAGTAAGAGAATTATGCAGTGCTGCCATAACCATGAGTGATAACACTGCGGC
CAACTTACTTCTGACAACGATCGGAGGACCGAAGGAGCTAACCGCTTTTTTGCACAACATGGGGGATCAT
GTAACTCGCCTTGATCGTTGGGAACCGGAGCTGAATGAAGCCATACCAAACGACGAGCGTGACACCACGA
TGCCTGTAGCAATGGCAACAACGTTGCGCAAACTATTAACTGGCGAACTACTTACTCTAGCTTCCCGGCA
ACAATTAATAGACTGGATGGAGGCGGATAAAGTTGCAGGACCACTTCTGCGCTCGGCCCTTCCGGCTGGC
TGGTTTATTGCTGATAAATCTGGAGCCGGTGAGCGTGGAAGCCGCGGTATCATTGCAGCACTGGGGCCAG
ATGGTAAGCCCTCCCGTATCGTAGTTATCTACACGACGGGGAGTCAGGCAACTATGGATGAACGAAATAG
ACAGATCGCTGAGATAGGTGCCTCACTGATTAAGCATTGGTAACTGTCAGACCAAGTTTACTCATATATA
CTTTAGATTGATTTAAAACTTCATTTTTAATTTAAAAGGATCTAGGTGAAGATCCTTTTTGATAATCTCA
TGACCAAAATCCCTTAACGTGAGTTTTCGTTCCACTGAGCGTCAGACCCCGTAGAAAAGATCAAAGGATC
TTCTTGAGATCCTTTTTTTCTGCGCGTAATCTGCTGCTTGCAAACAAAAAAACCACCGCTACCAGCGGTG
GTTTGTTTGCCGGATCAAGAGCTACCAACTCTTTTTCCGAAGGTAACTGGCTTCAGCAGAGCGCAGATAC
CAAATACTGTTCTTCTAGTGTAGCCGTAGTTAGGCCACCACTTCAAGAACTCTGTAGCACCGCCTACATA
CCTCGCTCTGCTAATCCTGTTACCAGTGGCTGCTGCCAGTGGCGATAAGTCGTGTCTTACCGGGTTGGAC
TCAAGACGATAGTTACCGGATAAGGCGCAGCGGTCGGGCTGAACGGGGGGTTCGTGCACACAGCCCAGCT
TGGAGCGAACGACCTACACCGAACTGAGATACCTACAGCGTGAGCTATGAGAAAGCGCCACGCTTCCCGA
AGGGAGAAAGGCGGACAGGTATCCGGTAAGCGGCAGGGTCGGAACAGGAGAGCGCACGAGGGAGCTTCCA
GGGGGAAACGCCTGGTATCTTTATAGTCCTGTCGGGTTTCGCCACCTCTGACTTGAGCGTCGATTTTTGT
GATGCTCGTCAGGGGGGCGGAGCCTATGGAAAAACGCCAGCAACGCGGCCTTTTTACGGTTCCTGGCCTT
TTGCTGGCCTTTTGCTCACATGTGAGGGCCTATTTCCCATGATTCCTTCATATTTGCATATACGATACAA
GGCTGTTAGAGAGATAATTGGAATTAATTTGACTGTAAACACAAAGATATTAGTACAAAATACGTGACGT
AGAAAGTAATAATTTCTTGGGTAGTTTGCAGTTTTAAAATTATGTTTTAAAATGGACTATCATATGCTTA
CCGTAACTTGAAAGTATTTCGATTTCTTGGCTTTATATATCTTGTGGAAAGGACGAAACACCGGGTCTTC
GAGAAGACCTGTTTTAGAGCTAGAAATAGCAAGTTAAAATAAGGCTAGTCCGTTATCAACTTGAAAAAGT
GGCACCGAGTCGGTGCTTTTTTGTTTTAGAGCTAGAAATAGCAAGTTAAAATAAGGCTAGTCCGTTTTTA
GCGCGTGCGCCAATTCTGCAGACAAA
